>Addgene plasmid #142882 | TFORF1883 | addgene full sequence | sequence record 396050 | Addgene NGS Result
TTAATGTAGTCTTATGCAATACTCTTGTAGTCTTGCAACATGGTAACGATGAGTTAGCAACATGCCTTAC
AAGGAGAGAAAAAGCACCGTGCATGCCGATTGGTGGAAGTAAGGTGGTACGATCGTGCCTTATTAGGAAG
GCAACAGACGGGTCTGACATGGATTGGACGAACCACTGAATTGCCGCATTGCAGAGATATTGTATTTAAG
TGCCTAGCTCGATACATAAACGGGTCTCTCTGGTTAGACCAGATCTGAGCCTGGGAGCTCTCTGGCTAAC
TAGGGAACCCACTGCTTAAGCCTCAATAAAGCTTGCCTTGAGTGCTTCAAGTAGTGTGTGCCCGTCTGTT
GTGTGACTCTGGTAACTAGAGATCCCTCAGACCCTTTTAGTCAGTGTGGAAAATCTCTAGCAGTGGCGCC
CGAACAGGGACTTGAAAGCGAAAGGGAAACCAGAGGAGCTCTCTCGACGCAGGACTCGGCTTGCTGAAGC
GCGCACGGCAAGAGGCGAGGGGCGGCGACTGGTGAGTACGCCAAAAATTTTGACTAGCGGAGGCTAGAAG
GAGAGAGATGGGTGCGAGAGCGTCAGTATTAAGCGGGGGAGAATTAGATCGCGATGGGAAAAAATTCGGT
TAAGGCCAGGGGGAAAGAAAAAATATAAATTAAAACATATAGTATGGGCAAGCAGGGAGCTAGAACGATT
CGCAGTTAATCCTGGCCTGTTAGAAACATCAGAAGGCTGTAGACAAATACTGGGACAGCTACAACCATCC
CTTCAGACAGGATCAGAAGAACTTAGATCATTATATAATACAGTAGCAACCCTCTATTGTGTGCATCAAA
GGATAGAGATAAAAGACACCAAGGAAGCTTTAGACAAGATAGAGGAAGAGCAAAACAAAAGTAAGACCAC
CGCACAGCAAGCGGCCGCTGATCTTCAGACCTGGAGGAGGAGATATGAGGGACAATTGGAGAAGTGAATT
ATATAAATATAAAGTAGTAAAAATTGAACCATTAGGAGTAGCACCCACCAAGGCAAAGAGAAGAGTGGTG
CAGAGAGAAAAAAGAGCAGTGGGAATAGGAGCTTTGTTCCTTGGGTTCTTGGGAGCAGCAGGAAGCACTA
TGGGCGCAGCGTCAATGACGCTGACGGTACAGGCCAGACAATTATTGTCTGGTATAGTGCAGCAGCAGAA
CAATTTGCTGAGGGCTATTGAGGCGCAACAGCATCTGTTGCAACTCACAGTCTGGGGCATCAAGCAGCTC
CAGGCAAGAATCCTGGCTGTGGAAAGATACCTAAAGGATCAACAGCTCCTGGGGATTTGGGGTTGCTCTG
GAAAACTCATTTGCACCACTGCTGTGCCTTGGAATGCTAGTTGGAGTAATAAATCTCTGGAACAGATTTG
GAATCACACGACCTGGATGGAGTGGGACAGAGAAATTAACAATTACACAAGCTTAATACACTCCTTAATT
GAAGAATCGCAAAACCAGCAAGAAAAGAATGAACAAGAATTATTGGAATTAGATAAATGGGCAAGTTTGT
GGAATTGGTTTAACATAACAAATTGGCTGTGGTATATAAAATTATTCATAATGATAGTAGGAGGCTTGGT
AGGTTTAAGAATAGTTTTTGCTGTACTTTCTATAGTGAATAGAGTTAGGCAGGGATATTCACCATTATCG
TTTCAGACCCACCTCCCAACCCCGAGGGGACCCATGCATTGCATCTCAATTAGTCAGCAACCAGGTGTGG
AAAGTCCCCAGGCTCCCCAGCAGGCAGAAGTATGCAAAGCATGCGTCTCAATTAGTCAGCAACCATAGTC
CCGCCCCTAACTCCGCCCATCCCGCCCCTAACTCCGCCCAGTTCCGCCCATTCTCCGCCCCATGGCTGAC
TAATTTTTTTTATTTATGCAGAGGCCGAGGCCGCCTCGGCCTCTGAGCTATTCCAGAAGTAGTGAGGAGG
CTTTTTTGGAGGCCTAGGCTTTTGCAAAAAGCTTTCTAGAGGTACCACCGGAGCTTACCATGACCGAGTA
CAAGCCCACGGTGCGCCTCGCCACCCGCGACGACGTCCCCAGGGCCGTACGCACCCTCGCCGCCGCGTTC
GCCGACTACCCCGCCACGCGCCACACCGTCGATCCGGACCGCCACATCGAGCGGGTCACCGAGCTGCAAG
AACTCTTCCTCACGCGCGTCGGGCTCGACATCGGCAAGGTGTGGGTCGCGGACGACGGCGCCGCCGTGGC
GGTCTGGACCACGCCGGAGAGCGTCGAAGCGGGGGCGGTGTTCGCCGAGATCGGCCCGCGCATGGCCGAG
TTGAGCGGTTCCCGGCTGGCCGCGCAGCAACAGATGGAAGGCCTCCTGGCGCCGCACCGGCCCAAGGAGC
CCGCGTGGTTCCTGGCCACCGTCGGCGTCTCGCCCGACCACCAGGGCAAGGGTCTGGGCAGCGCCGTCGT
GCTCCCCGGAGTGGAGGCGGCCGAGCGCGCCGGGGTGCCCGCCTTCCTGGAGACCTCCGCGCCCCGCAAC
CTCCCCTTCTACGAGCGGCTCGGCTTCACCGTCACCGCCGACGTCGAGGTGCCCGAAGGACCGCGCACCT
GGTGCATGACCCGCAAGCCCGGTGCCAGTTAACGAATTCTAGATCTTGAGACAAATGGCAGTATTCATCC
ACAATTTTAAAAGAAAAGGGGGGATTGGGGGGTACAGTGCAGGGGAAAGAATAGTAGACATAATAGCAAC
AGACATACAAACTAAAGAATTACAAAAACAAATTACAAAAATTCAAAATTTTCGGGTTTATTACAGGGAC
AGCAGAGATCCACTTTGGCGCCGGCTCGAGGCCTGCAGGTGCAAAGATGGATAAAGTTTTAAACAGAGAG
GAATCTTTGCAGCTAATGGACCTTCTAGGTCTTGAAAGGAGTGGGAATTGGCTCCGGTGCCCGTCAGTGG
GCAGAGCGCACATCGCCCACAGTCCCCGAGAAGTTGGGGGGAGGGGTCGGCAATTGAACCGGTGCCTAGA
GAAGGTGGCGCGGGGTAAACTGGGAAAGTGATGTCGTGTACTGGCTCCGCCTTTTTCCCGAGGGTGGGGG
AGAACCGTATATAAGTGCAGTAGTCGCCGTGAACGTTCTTTTTCGCAACGGGTTTGCCGCCAGAACACAG
GTAAGTGCCGTGTGTGGTTCCCGCGGGCCTGGCCTCTTTACGGGTTATGGCCCTTGCGTGCCTTGAATTA
CTTCCACCTGGCTGCAGTACGTGATTCTTGATCCCGAGCTTCGGGTTGGAAGTGGGTGGGAGAGTTCGAG
GCCTTGCGCTTAAGGAGCCCCTTCGCCTCGTGCTTGAGTTGAGGCCTGGCCTGGGCGCTGGGGCCGCCGC
GTGCGAATCTGGTGGCACCTTCGCGCCTGTCTCGCTGCTTTCGATAAGTCTCTAGCCATTTAAAATTTTT
GATGACCTGCTGCGACGCTTTTTTTCTGGCAAGATAGTCTTGTAAATGCGGGCCAAGATCTGCACACTGG
TATTTCGGTTTTTGGGGCCGCGGGCGGCGACGGGGCCCGTGCGTCCCAGCGCACATGTTCGGCGAGGCGG
GGCCTGCGAGCGCGGCCACCGAGAATCGGACGGGGGTAGTCTCAAGCTGGCCGGCCTGCTCTGGTGCCTG
GCCTCGCGCCGCCGTGTATCGCCCCGCCCTGGGCGGCAAGGCTGGCCCGGTCGGCACCAGTTGCGTGAGC
GGAAAGATGGCCGCTTCCCGGCCCTGCTGCAGGGAGCTCAAAATGGAGGACGCGGCGCTCGGGAGAGCGG
GCGGGTGAGTCACCCACACAAAGGAAAAGGGCCTTTCCGTCCTCAGCCGTCGCTTCATGTGACTCCACGG
AGTACCGGGCGCCGTCCAGGCACCTCGATTAGTTCTCGAGCTTTTGGAGTACGTCGTCTTTAGGTTGGGG
GGAGGGGTTTTATGCGATGGAGTTTCCCCACACTGAGTGGGTGGAGACTGAAGTTAGGCCAGCTTGGCAC
TTGATGTAATTCTCCTTGGAATTTGCCCTTTTTGAGTTTGGATCTTGGTTCATTCTCAAGCCTCAGACAG
TGGTTCAAAGTTTTTTTCTTCCATTTCAGGTGTCGTGAGGCTAGCACCGCCACCATGGAGAAATGTTGTA
GAGGGAAGGAACAAAGTCTACTGTGCATCCAGCAAGGCATACCAGATACTCCCTTCAGTAAGGACAGAAA
TGGTCATGTGAAGCGACCCATGAACGCATTTATGGTTTGGGCAAGGATCCACCGACCAGCACTAGCCAAA
GCTAACCCAGCAGCCAACAATGCAGAAATCAGTGTCCAGCTTGGGTTAGAGTGGAACAAACTTAGTGAAG
AACAAAAGAAACCCTATTACGATGAAGCACAAAAGATTAAGGAAAAGCACAGAGAGGAATTTCCTGGTTG
GGTTTATCAGCCTCGTCCAGGGAAGCGAAAACGATTCCCTCTAAGTGTTTCCAATGTATTTTCTGGTACC
ACACAGAATATCATCTCTACAAATCCTACAACAGTTTATCCTTACCGCTCACCTACGTACTCTGTGGTAA
TTCCCAGCCTACAGAATCCCATCACTCATCCAGTTGGTGAAACCTCACCTGCTATCCAGCTGCCCACACC
TGCAGTCCAGAGCCCAAGCCCTGTCACACTTTTCCAGCCCAGCGTCTCCAGTGCTGCTCAGGTGGCTGTC
CAGGATCCAAGTCTACCTGTCTATCCAGCACTCCCACCCCAACGCTTTACTGGGCCTTCCCAAACAGACA
CTCATCAGCTGCATTCTGAAGCCACTCACACTGTGAAGCAACCCACTCCTGTCTCTCTAGAGAGCGCCAA
CAGGATTTCAAGTAGTGCAAGTACTGCCCATGCCAGATTTGCAACTTCGACCATCCAACCTCCTAGGGAG
TATTCCAGCGTTTCCCCTTGTCCCAGAAGTGCTCCAATCCCCCAGGCTTCTCCCATTCCACACCCACATG
TCTACCAGCCCCCTCCCCTTGGCCATCCAGCCACACTGTTCGGGACACCACCAAGATTCTCTTTTCATCA
CCCTTACTTCCTACCCGGACCTCACTACTTCCCATCAAGTACATGCCCTTACAGTCGGCCTCCCTTTGGC
TATGGAAATTTTCCGAGTTCAATGCCAGAATGCCTTAGTTATTATGAAGACAGGTACCCAAAACATGAGG
GTATCTTTTCAACTTTAAATAGAGACTATTCTTTTAGAGACTACTCAAGTGAATGCACACACAGTGAAAA
TTCTCGGAGTTGTGAGAACATGAATGGAACTTCTTACTATAACAGTCATAGCCACAGTGGGGAAGAAAAC
TTAAACCCTGTGCCTCAGCTGGACATTGGAACCTTGGAGAATGTCTTCACAGCCCCGACATCAACTCCTT
CTAGCATCCAGCAAGTCAATGTCACCGACAGTGATGAGGAGGAAGAAGAAAAAGTGCTCAGGGATTTATA
GTAATGAACTAGTCCGTAACTTGAAAGTATTTCGATTTCTTGGCTTTATATATCTTGTGGAAAGGACGAT
AGCACATGTTTGCGTAAACCTCGACGCGTTAAGTCGACAATCAACCTCTGGATTACAAAATTTGTGAAAG
ATTGACTGGTATTCTTAACTATGTTGCTCCTTTTACGCTATGTGGATACGCTGCTTTAATGCCTTTGTAT
CATGCTATTGCTTCCCGTATGGCTTTCATTTTCTCCTCCTTGTATAAATCCTGGTTGCTGTCTCTTTATG
AGGAGTTGTGGCCCGTTGTCAGGCAACGTGGCGTGGTGTGCACTGTGTTTGCTGACGCAACCCCCACTGG
TTGGGGCATTGCCACCACCTGTCAGCTCCTTTCCGGGACTTTCGCTTTCCCCCTCCCTATTGCCACGGCG
GAACTCATCGCCGCCTGCCTTGCCCGCTGCTGGACAGGGGCTCGGCTGTTGGGCACTGACAATTCCGTGG
TGTTGTCGGGGAAATCATCGTCCTTTCCTTGGCTGCTCGCCTGTGTTGCCACCTGGATTCTGCGCGGGAC
GTCCTTCTGCTACGTCCCTTCGGCCCTCAATCCAGCGGACCTTCCTTCCCGCGGCCTGCTGCCGGCTCTG
CGGCCTCTTCCGCGTCTTCGCCTTCGCCCTCAGACGAGTCGGATCTCCCTTTGGGCCGCCTCCCCGCGTC
GACTTTAAGACCAATGACTTACAAGGCAGCTGTAGATCTTAGCCACTTTTTAAAAGAAAAGGGGGGACTG
GAAGGGCTAATTCACTCCCAACGAAGACAAGATCTGCTTTTTGCTTGTACTGGGTCTCTCTGGTTAGACC
AGATCTGAGCCTGGGAGCTCTCTGGCTAACTAGGGAACCCACTGCTTAAGCCTCAATAAAGCTTGCCTTG
AGTGCTTCAAGTAGTGTGTGCCCGTCTGTTGTGTGACTCTGGTAACTAGAGATCCCTCAGACCCTTTTAG
TCAGTGTGGAAAATCTCTAGCAGTACGTATAGTAGTTCATGTCATCTTATTATTCAGTATTTATAACTTG
CAAAGAAATGAATATCAGAGAGTGAGAGGAACTTGTTTATTGCAGCTTATAATGGTTACAAATAAAGCAA
TAGCATCACAAATTTCACAAATAAAGCATTTTTTTCACTGCATTCTAGTTGTGGTTTGTCCAAACTCATC
AATGTATCTTATCATGTCTGGCTCTAGCTATCCCGCCCCTAACTCCGCCCATCCCGCCCCTAACTCCGCC
CAGTTCCGCCCATTCTCCGCCCCATGGCTGACTAATTTTTTTTATTTATGCAGAGGCCGAGGCCGCCTCG
GCCTCTGAGCTATTCCAGAAGTAGTGAGGAGGCTTTTTTGGAGGCCTAGGGACGTACCCAATTCGCCCTA
TAGTGAGTCGTATTACGCGCGCTCACTGGCCGTCGTTTTACAACGTCGTGACTGGGAAAACCCTGGCGTT
ACCCAACTTAATCGCCTTGCAGCACATCCCCCTTTCGCCAGCTGGCGTAATAGCGAAGAGGCCCGCACCG
ATCGCCCTTCCCAACAGTTGCGCAGCCTGAATGGCGAATGGG
[124 nt withheld, positions 7043-7166]
C
[91 nt withheld, positions 7168-7258]
A
[49 nt withheld, positions 7260-7308]
CCTTTGACGTTGGAGTCCACGTTCTTT
[37 nt withheld, positions 7336-7372]
ACCCTATCTCGGTCTATTCTTTTGATTTATAAGGGATTTTGCCGATTTCGGCCTATTGGTTAAAAAATGA
GCTGATTTAACAAAAATTTAACGCGAATTTTAACAAAATATTAACGCTTACAATTTAGGTGGCACTTTTC
GGGGAAATGTGCGCGGAACCCCTATTTGTTTATTTTTCTAAATACATTCAAATATGTATCCGCTCATGAG
ACAATAACCCTGATAAATGCTTCAATAATATTGAAAAAGGAAGAGTATGAGTATTCAACATTTCCGTGTC
GCCCTTATTCCCTTTTTTGCGGCATTTTGCCTTCCTGTTTTTGCTCACCCAGAAACGCTGGTGAAAGTAA
AAGATGCTGAAGATCAGTTGGGTGCACGAGTGGGTTACATCGAACTGGATCTCAACAGCGGTAAGATCCT
TGAGAGTTTTCGCCCCGAAGAACGTTTTCCAATGATGAGCACTTTTAAAGTTCTGCTATGTGGCGCGGTA
TTATCCCGTATTGACGCCGGGCAAGAGCAACTCGGTCGCCGCATACACTATTCTCAGAATGACTTGGTTG
AGTACTCACCAGTCACAGAAAAGCATCTTACGGATGGCATGACAGTAAGAGAATTATGCAGTGCTGCCAT
AACCATGAGTGATAACACTGCGGCCAACTTACTTCTGACAACGATCGGAGGACCGAAGGAGCTAACCGCT
TTTTTGCACAACATGGGGGATCATGTAACTCGCCTTGATCGTTGGGAACCGGAGCTGAATGAAGCCATAC
CAAACGACGAGCGTGACACCACGATGCCTGTAGCAATGGCAACAACGTTGCGCAAACTATTAACTGGCGA
ACTACTTACTCTAGCTTCCCGGCAACAATTAATAGACTGGATGGAGGCGGATAAAGTTGCAGGACCACTT
CTGCGCTCGGCCCTTCCGGCTGGCTGGTTTATTGCTGATAAATCTGGAGCCGGTGAGCGTGGGTCTCGCG
GTATCATTGCAGCACTGGGGCCAGATGGTAAGCCCTCCCGTATCGTAGTTATCTACACGACGGGGAGTCA
GGCAACTATGGATGAACGAAATAGACAGATCGCTGAGATAGGTGCCTCACTGATTAAGCATTGGTAACTG
TCAGACCAAGTTTACTCATATATACTTTAGATTGATTTAAAACTTCATTTTTAATTTAAAAGGATCTAGG
TGAAGATCCTTTTTGATAATCTCATGACCAAAATCCCTTAACGTGAGTTTTCGTTCCACTGAGCGTCAGA
CCCCGTAGAAAAGATCAAAGGATCTTCTTGAGATCCTTTTTTTCTGCGCGTAATCTGCTGCTTGCAAACA
AAAAAACCACCGCTACCAGCGGTGGTTTGTTTGCCGGATCAAGAGCTACCAACTCTTTTTCCGAAGGTAA
CTGGCTTCAGCAGAGCGCAGATACCAAATACTGTTCTTCTAGTGTAGCCGTAGTTAGGCCACCACTTCAA
GAACTCTGTAGCACCGCCTACATACCTCGCTCTGCTAATCCTGTTACCAGTGGCTGCTGCCAGTGGCGAT
AAGTCGTGTCTTACCGGGTTGGACTCAAGACGATAGTTACCGGATAAGGCGCAGCGGTCGGGCTGAACGG
GGGGTTCGTGCACACAGCCCAGCTTGGAGCGAACGACCTACACCGAACTGAGATACCTACAGCGTGAGCT
ATGAGAAAGCGCCACGCTTCCCGAAGGGAGAAAGGCGGACAGGTATCCGGTAAGCGGCAGGGTCGGAACA
GGAGAGCGCACGAGGGAGCTTCCAGGGGGAAACGCCTGGTATCTTTATAGTCCTGTCGGGTTTCGCCACC
TCTGACTTGAGCGTCGATTTTTGTGATGCTCGTCAGGGGGGCGGAGCCTATGGAAAAACGCCAGCAACGC
GGCCTTTTTACGGTTCCTGGCCTTTTGCTGGCCTTTTGCTCACATGTTCTTTCCTGCGTTATCCCCTGAT
TCTGTGGATAACCGTATTACCGCCTTTGAGTGAGCTGATACCGCTCGCCGCAGCCGAACGACCGAGCGCA
GCGAGTCAGTGAGCGAGGAAGCGGAAGAGCGCCCAATACGCAAACCGCCTCTCCCCGCGCGTTGGCCGAT
TCATTAATGCAGCTGGCACGACAGGTTTCCCGACTGGAAAGCGGGCAGTGAGCGCAACGCAATTAATGTG
AGTTAGCTCACTCATTAGGCACCCCAGGCTTTACACTTTATGCTTCCGGCTCGTATGTTGTGTGGAATTG
TGAGCGGATAACAATTTCACACAGGAAACAGCTATGACCATGATTACGCCAAGCGCGCAATTAACCCTCA
CTAAAGGGAACAAAAGCTGGAGCTGCAAGC
Features (pLannotate 1.2.2; 31 found; start..end, strand, type, name):
      5..231     +  promoter       RSV promoter: Rous sarcoma virus enhancer/promoter
    232..412     +  LTR            5' LTR (truncated): truncated 5' long terminal repeat (LTR) from HIV-1
    459..584     +  misc_feature   HIV-1 Ψ: packaging signal of human immunodeficiency virus type 1
    568..931     +  CDS            HIV-1 gag (fragment): gag protein from human immunodeficiency virus 1; gag
   1077..1310    +  misc_feature   RRE: The Rev response element (RRE) of HIV-1 allows for Rev-dependent mRNA export from the nucleus to the cytoplasm.
   1687..1713    +  CDS            Rev (fragment): human immunodeficiency virus 1 (HIV-1) Rev protein; rev; enhances nuclear export of unspliced and incompletely spliced viral mRNAs
   1720..1743    +  promoter       SV40 promoter (fragment): SV40 early promoter
   1744..1815    +  promoter       SV40 promoter (fragment): SV40 enhancer and early promoter
   1839..1974    +  rep_origin     SV40 ori: SV40 origin of replication
   2020..2616    +  CDS            PuroR (fragment): puromycin N-acetyltransferase; pac from Streptomyces; confers resistance to puromycin
   2665..2782    +  misc_feature   cPPT/CTS: central polypurine tract and central termination sequence of HIV-1
   2847..2913    +  CDS            small t antigen (fragment): SV40 (simian virus 40) small t antigen
   2920..4098    +  promoter       EF-1α promoter: strong constitutive promoter for human elongation factor EF-1α
   4166..5458    +  CDS            SOX30 (fragment): SOX30_HUMAN - Experimental evidence at protein level: Swiss-Prot protein existence level 1. Acts as both a transcriptional activator and repressor (PubMed:10359848, PubMed:29739711). Binds to the DNA sequence 5'-ACAAT- 3' and shows a preference for guanine residues surrounding this core motif (PubMed:10359848). Binds to its own promoter and activates its own transcription (By similarity). Required to activate the expression of postmeiotic genes involved in spermiogenesis (By similarity). Binds to the promoter region of CTNNB1 and represses its transcription which leads to inhibition of Wnt sig
   5474..5527    +  promoter       U6 promoter (fragment): RNA polymerase III promoter for human U6 snRNA
   5569..6157    +  misc_feature   WPRE: woodchuck hepatitis virus posttranscriptional regulatory element
   6208..6227    +  misc_feature   cPPT/CTS (fragment): central polypurine tract and central termination sequence of HIV-1
   6229..6462    +  LTR            3' LTR (ΔU3): self-inactivating 3' long terminal repeat (LTR) from HIV-1
   6540..6661    +  polyA_signal   SV40 poly(A) signal: SV40 polyadenylation signal
   6701..6836    +  rep_origin     SV40 ori: SV40 origin of replication
   6857..6875    -  promoter       T7 promoter: promoter for bacteriophage T7 RNA polymerase
   6883..7038    +  CDS            lacZα (fragment): LacZα fragment of β-galactosidase; lacZ fragment
   7043..7471    +  rep_origin     f1 ori (sequence partly withheld): f1 bacteriophage origin of replication; arrow indicates direction of (+) strand synthesis
   7524..7628    +  promoter       AmpR promoter: bla
   7629..8489    +  CDS            AmpR: β-lactamase; bla; confers resistance to ampicillin, carbenicillin, and related antibiotics
   8660..9248    +  rep_origin     ori: high-copy-number ColE1/pMB1/pBR322/pUC origin of replication
   9431..9523    +  CDS            lacI (fragment): lac repressor; lacI; The lac repressor binds to the lac operator to inhibit transcription in E. coli. This inhibition can be relieved by adding lactose or isopropyl-β-D-thiogalactopyranoside (IPTG).
   9536..9557    +  protein_bind   CAP binding site: CAP binding activates transcription in the presence of cAMP. E. coli catabolite activator protein
   9572..9602    +  promoter       lac promoter: promoter for the E. coli lac operon
   9610..9626    +  protein_bind   lac operator: The lac repressor binds to the lac operator to inhibit transcription in E. coli. This inhibition can be relieved by adding lactose or isopropyl-β-D-thiogalactopyranoside (IPTG). lac repressor encoded by lacI
   9671..9689    +  promoter       T3 promoter: promoter for bacteriophage T3 RNA polymerase
