[The description below was written by a language model from this plasmid's Addgene catalogue record and pLannotate feature annotations shown in this document.]
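Description:
TFORF1883 is a lentiviral mammalian expression plasmid built on the pLX_TRC317 backbone, carrying a human SOX30 open reading frame as one member of a barcoded transcription factor ORF collection. It is propagated in E. coli through a high-copy ColE1/pUC-type origin with ampicillin selection (AmpR under its own promoter). The backbone also retains an f1 origin and remnants of a lac/lacZα cloning region flanked by T7 and T3 promoters. The depositor warns that the plasmid can recombine, as is common for LTR-containing vectors.

The viral portion follows a third-generation, self-inactivating layout. An RSV promoter drives a truncated HIV-1 5' LTR, followed by the Ψ packaging signal with a gag fragment, the RRE for Rev-dependent nuclear export of the genomic RNA, a cPPT/CTS element, and a ΔU3 3' LTR with a downstream SV40 polyadenylation signal. Within this transfer cassette an SV40 early promoter expresses puromycin N-acetyltransferase for selecting transduced cells. Separately, the strong constitutive EF-1α promoter drives SOX30, a SOX-family DNA-binding factor annotated as both a transcriptional activator and repressor. A WPRE downstream of the ORF enhances transcript stability and expression. The annotation matches SOX30 as a fragment, consistent with the depositor listing specific transcript isoforms for the synthesized ORF. The unique 24-bp barcode described for the collection is not annotated in the feature table, so its position is not stated. A short U6 promoter fragment lies between the ORF and the WPRE.

The construct is intended for packaging into lentivirus to overexpress SOX30, alone or in pooled screens where barcodes identify which transcription factor each cell received, such as in directed differentiation studies.
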