Addgene plasmid #142882: TFORF1883
Purpose: Lentiviral vector for overexpressing transcription factor ORFs with unique 24-bp barcodes. Barcodes facilitate identification of transcription factors in pooled screens.
Depositing lab: Feng Zhang. Depositing organization: Broad Institute. Publication: A transcription factor atlas of directed differentiation. Joung J, Ma S, Tay T, Geiger-Schuller KR, Kirchgatterer PC, Verdine VK, Guo B, Arias-Garcia MA, Allen WE, Singh A, Kuksenko O, Abudayyeh OO, Gootenberg JS, Fu Z, Macrae RK, Buenrostro JD, Regev A, Zhang F. Cell. 2023 Jan 5;186(1):209-229.e26. doi: 10.1016/j.cell.2022.11.026. PubMed 36608654.
Backbone
  Vector backbone: pLX_TRC317
  Backbone manufacturer: Broad Institute Genetic Perturbation Platform
  Backbone size w/o insert (bp): 8264
  Vector type: Mammalian Expression, Lentiviral
  Selectable markers: Puromycin
Growth in bacteria
  Bacterial resistance: Ampicillin, 100 μg/mL
  Growth temperature: 37°C
  Growth strain: NEB Stable
  Copy number: High Copy
Gene/Insert
  Gene/Insert name: SOX30
  Species: H. sapiens (human)
  Insert size (bp): 1448
  Entrez Gene: SOX30
  Promoter: EF1a
  Cloning method: Unknown
  Sequencing primers: 5′ GGGTGGAGACTGAAGTTAGGCCAG; 3′ CACATAGCGTAAAAGGAGCAACATAG
Terms and licenses: Academic/Nonprofit Terms; Industry Terms: Not Available to Industry
Depositor comments: XM_011534420,XM_005265803,NM_001308165,ENST00000519442 . The transcription factor ORF portion of this plasmid was synthesized by Genewiz. Please test multiple small colonies in case of plasmid recombination. To make this collection available in a timely manner, a portion of this collection was not fully sequenced by Addgene. If an Addgene verified full plasmid sequence is not available, please contact us prior to placing an order to request the full sequence.
How to cite: TFORF1883 was a gift from Feng Zhang (Addgene plasmid # 142882 ; http://n2t.net/addgene:142882 ; RRID:Addgene_142882)
