>Addgene plasmid #142882 | TFORF1883 | depositor partial sequence | sequence record 280784 | Insert
ACCGCCACCATGGAGAAATGTTGTAGAGGGAAGGAACAAAGTCTACTGTGCATCCAGCAAGGCATACCAG
ATACTCCCTTCAGTAAGGACAGAAATGGTCATGTGAAGCGACCCATGAACGCATTTATGGTTTGGGCAAG
GATCCACCGACCAGCACTAGCCAAAGCTAACCCAGCAGCCAACAATGCAGAAATCAGTGTCCAGCTTGGG
TTAGAGTGGAACAAACTTAGTGAAGAACAAAAGAAACCCTATTACGATGAAGCACAAAAGATTAAGGAAA
AGCACAGAGAGGAATTTCCTGGTTGGGTTTATCAGCCTCGTCCAGGGAAGCGAAAACGATTCCCTCTAAG
TGTTTCCAATGTATTTTCTGGTACCACACAGAATATCATCTCTACAAATCCTACAACAGTTTATCCTTAC
CGCTCACCTACGTACTCTGTGGTAATTCCCAGCCTACAGAATCCCATCACTCATCCAGTTGGTGAAACCT
CACCTGCTATCCAGCTGCCCACACCTGCAGTCCAGAGCCCAAGCCCTGTCACACTTTTCCAGCCCAGCGT
CTCCAGTGCTGCTCAGGTGGCTGTCCAGGATCCAAGTCTACCTGTCTATCCAGCACTCCCACCCCAACGC
TTTACTGGGCCTTCCCAAACAGACACTCATCAGCTGCATTCTGAAGCCACTCACACTGTGAAGCAACCCA
CTCCTGTCTCTCTAGAGAGCGCCAACAGGATTTCAAGTAGTGCAAGTACTGCCCATGCCAGATTTGCAAC
TTCGACCATCCAACCTCCTAGGGAGTATTCCAGCGTTTCCCCTTGTCCCAGAAGTGCTCCAATCCCCCAG
GCTTCTCCCATTCCACACCCACATGTCTACCAGCCCCCTCCCCTTGGCCATCCAGCCACACTGTTCGGGA
CACCACCAAGATTCTCTTTTCATCACCCTTACTTCCTACCCGGACCTCACTACTTCCCATCAAGTACATG
CCCTTACAGTCGGCCTCCCTTTGGCTATGGAAATTTTCCGAGTTCAATGCCAGAATGCCTTAGTTATTAT
GAAGACAGGTACCCAAAACATGAGGGTATCTTTTCAACTTTAAATAGAGACTATTCTTTTAGAGACTACT
CAAGTGAATGCACACACAGTGAAAATTCTCGGAGTTGTGAGAACATGAATGGAACTTCTTACTATAACAG
TCATAGCCACAGTGGGGAAGAAAACTTAAACCCTGTGCCTCAGCTGGACATTGGAACCTTGGAGAATGTC
TTCACAGCCCCGACATCAACTCCTTCTAGCATCCAGCAAGTCAATGTCACCGACAGTGATGAGGAGGAAG
AAGAAAAAGTGCTCAGGGATTTATAGTAATGAACTAGTCCGTAACTTGAAAGTATTTCGATTTCTTGGCT
TTATATATCTTGTGGAAAGGACGATAGCACATGTTTGCGTAAACCTCG
