>Addgene plasmid #142882 | TFORF1883 | depositor partial sequence | sequence record 280785 | Barcode
TAGCACATGTTTGCGTAAACCTCG
